>Addgene plasmid #124572 | pGWB21_TaNAM-A1 | addgene full sequence | sequence record 254743 | Addgene NGS Result
TGAGCGTCGGAAAGGCGCTCGGTCTTGCCTTGCTCGTCGGTGATGTACTTCACCAGCTCCGCGAAGTCGC
TCTTCTTGATGGAGCGCATGGGGACGTGCTTGGCAATCACGCGCACCCCCCGGCCGTTTTAGCGGCTAAA
AAAGTCATGGCTCTGCCCTCGGGCGGACCACGCCCATCATGACCTTGCCAAGCTCGTCCTGCTTCTCTTC
GATCTTCGCCAGCAGGGCGAGGATCGTGGCATCACCGAACCGCGCCGTGCGCGGGTCGTCGGTGAGCCAG
AGTTTCAGCAGGCCGCCCAGGCGGCCCAGGTCGCCATTGATGCGGGCCAGCTCGCGGACGTGCTCATAGT
CCACGACGCCCGTGATTTTGTAGCCCTGGCCGACGGCCAGCAGGTAGGCCGACAGGCTCATGCCGGCCGC
CGCCGCCTTTTCCTCAATCGCTCTTCGTTCGTCTGGAAGGCAGTACACCTTGATAGGTGGGCTGCCCTTC
CTGGTTGGCTTGGTTTCATCAGCCATCCGCTTGCCCTCATCTGTTACGCCGGCGGTAGCCGGCCAGCCTC
GCAGAGCAGGATTCCCGTTGAGCACCGCCAGGTGCGAATAAGGGACAGTGAAGAAGGAACACCCGCTCGC
GGGTGGGCCTACTTCACCTATCCTGCCCGGCTGACGCCGTTGGATACACCAAGGAAAGTCTACACGAACC
CTTTGGCAAAATCCTGTATATCGTGCGAAAAAGGATGGATATACCGAAAAAATCGCTATAATGACCCCGA
AGCAGGGTTATGCAGCGGAAAAGCGCCACGCTTCCCGAAGGGAGAAAGGCGGACAGGTATCCGGTAAGCG
GCAGGGTCGGAACAGGAGAGCGCACGAGGGAGCTTCCAGGGGGAAACGCCTGGTATCTTTATAGTCCTGT
CGGGTTTCGCCACCTCTGACTTGAGCGTCGATTTTTGTGATGCTCGTCAGGGGGGCGGAGCCTATGGAAA
AACGCCAGCAACGCGGCCTTTTTACGGTTCCTGGCCTTTTGCTGGCCTTTTGCTCACATGTTCTTTCCTG
CGTTATCCCCTGATTCTGTGGATAACCGTATTACCGCCTTTGAGTGAGCTGATACCGCTCGCCGCAGCCG
AACGACCGAGCGCAGCGAGTCAGTGAGCGAGGAAGCGGAAGAGCGCCAGAAGGCCGCCAGAGAGGCCGAG
CGCGGCCGTGAGGCTTGGACGCTAGGGCAGGGCATGAAAAAGCCCGTAGCGGGCTGCTACGGGCGTCTGA
CGCGGTGGAAAGGGGGAGGGGATGTTGTCTACATGGCTCTGCTGTAGTGAGTGGGTTGCGCTCCGGCAGC
GGTCCTGATCAATCGTCACCCTTTCTCGGTCCTTCAACGTTCCTGACAACGAGCCTCCTTTTCGCCAATC
CATCGACAATCACCGCGAGTCCCTGCTCGAACGCTGCGTCCGGACCGGCTTCGTCGAAGGCGTCTATCGC
GGCCCGCAACAGCGGCGAGAGCGGAGCCTGTTCAACGGTGCCGCCGCGCTCGCCGGCATCGCTGTCGCCG
GCCTGCTCCTCAAGCACGGCCCCAACAGTGAAGTAGCTGATTGTCATCAGCGCATTGACGGCGTCCCCGG
CCGAAAAACCCGCCTCGCAGAGGAAGCGAAGCTGCGCGTCGGCCGTTTCCATCTGCGGTGCGCCCGGTCG
CGTGCCGGCATGGATGCGCGCGCCATCGCGGTAGGCGAGCAGCGCCTGCCTGAAGCTGCGGGCATTCCCG
ATCAGAAATGAGCGCCAGTCGTCGTCGGCTCTCGGCACCGAATGCGTATGATTCTCCGCCAGCATGGCTT
CGGCCAGTGCGTCGAGCAGCGCCCGCTTGTTCCTGAAGTGCCAGTAAAGCGCCGGCTGCTGAACCCCCAA
CCGTTCCGCCAGTTTGCGTGTCGTCAGACCGTCTACGCCGACCTCGTTCAACAGGTCCAGGGCGGCACGG
ATCACTGTATTCGGCTGCAACTTTGTCATGCTTGACACTTTATCACTGATAAACATAATATGTCCACCAA
CTTATCAGTGATAAAGAATCCGCGCGTTCAATCGGACCAGCGGAGGCTGGTCCGGAGGCCAGACGTGAAA
CCCAACATACCCCTGATCGTAATTCTGAGCACTGTCGCGCTCGACGCTGTCGGCATCGGCCTGATTATGC
CGGTGCTGCCGGGCCTCCTGCGCGATCTGGTTCACTCGAACGACGTCACCGCCCACTATGGCATTCTGCT
GGCGCTGTATGCGTTGGTGCAATTTGCCTGCGCACCTGTGCTGGGCGCGCTGTCGGATCGTTTCGGGCGG
CGGCCAATCTTGCTCGTCTCGCTGGCCGGCGCCAGATCTGGGGAACCCTGTGGTTGGCATGCACATACAA
ATGGACGAACGGATAAACCTTTTCACGCCCTTTTAAATATCCGATTATTCTAATAAACGCTCTTTTCTCT
TAGGTTTACCCGCCAATATATCCTGTCAAACACTGATAGTTTAAACTGAAGGCGGGAAACGACAATCTGA
TCATGAGCGGAGAATTAAGGGAGTCACGTTATGACCCCCGCCGATGACGCGGGACAAGCCGTTTTACGTT
TGGAACTGACAGAACCGCAACGTTGAAGGAGCCACTCAGCCGCGGGTTTCTGGAGTTTAATGAGCTAAGC
ACATACGTCAGAAACCATTATTGCGCGTTCAAAAGTCGCCTAAGGTCACTATCAGCTAGCAAATATTTCT
TGTCAAAAATGCTCCACTGACGTTCCATAAATTCCCCTCGGTATCCAATTAGAGTCTCATATTCACTCTC
AATCCAAATAATCTGCACCGGATCTGGATCGTTTCGCATGATTGAACAAGATGGATTGCACGCAGGTTCT
CCGGCCGCTTGGGTGGAGAGGCTATTCGGCTATGACTGGGCACAACAGACAATCGGCTGCTCTGATGCCG
CCGTGTTCCGGCTGTCAGCGCAGGGGCGCCCGGTTCTTTTTGTCAAGACCGACCTGTCCGGTGCCCTGAA
TGAACTGCAGGACGAGGCAGCGCGGCTATCGTGGCTGGCCACGACGGGCGTTCCTTGCGCAGCTGTGCTC
GACGTTGTCACTGAAGCGGGAAGGGACTGGCTGCTATTGGGCGAAGTGCCGGGGCAGGATCTCCTGTCAT
CTCACCTTGCTCCTGCCGAGAAAGTATCCATCATGGCTGATGCAATGCGGCGGCTGCATACGCTTGATCC
GGCTACCTGCCCATTCGACCACCAAGCGAAACATCGCATCGAGCGAGCACGTACTCGGATGGAAGCCGGT
CTTGTCGATCAGGATGATCTGGACGAAGAGCATCAGGGGCTCGCGCCAGCCGAACTGTTCGCCAGGCTCA
AGGCGCGCATGCCCGACGGCGATGATCTCGTCGTGACCCATGGCGATGCCTGCTTGCCGAATATCATGGT
GGAAAATGGCCGCTTTTCTGGATTCATCGACTGTGGCCGGCTGGGTGTGGCGGACCGCTATCAGGACATA
GCGTTGGCTACCCGTGATATTGCTGAAGAGCTTGGCGGCGAATGGGCTGACCGCTTCCTCGTGCTTTACG
GTATCGCCGCTCCCGATTCGCAGCGCATCGCCTTCTATCGCCTTCTTGACGAGTTCTTCTGAGCGGGACT
CTGGGGTTCGAAATGACCGACCAAGCGACGCCCAACCTGCCATCACGAGATTTCGATTCCACCGCCGCCT
TCTATGAAAGGTTGGGCTTCGGAATCGTTTTCCGGGACGCCGGCTGGATGATCCTCCAGCGCGGGGATCT
CATGCTGGAGTTCTTCGCCCACGGGATCTCTGCGGAACAGGCGGTCGAAGGTGCCGATATCATTACGACA
GCAACGGCCGACAAGCACAACGCCACGATCCTGAGCGACAATATGATCGGGCCCGGCGTCCACATCAACG
GCGTCGGCGGCGACTGCCCAGGCAAGACCGAGATGCACCGCGATATCTTGCTGCGTTCGGATATTTTCGT
GGAGTTCCCGCCACAGACCCGGATGATCCCCGATCGTTCAAACATTTGGCAATAAAGTTTCTTAAGATTG
AATCCTGTTGCCGGTCTTGCGATGATTATCATATAATTTCTGTTGAATTACGTTAAGCATGTAATAATTA
ACATGTAATGCATGACGTTATTTATGAGATGGGTTTTTATGATTAGAGTCCCGCAATTATACATTTAATA
CGCGATAGAAAACAAAATATAGCGCGCAAACTAGGATAAATTATCGCGCGCGGTGTCATCTATGTTACTA
GATCGGGCCTCCTGTC
[82 nt withheld, positions 4287-4368]
GCTCTGAGGGA
[161 nt withheld, positions 4380-4540]
T
[41 nt withheld, positions 4542-4582]
T
[62 nt withheld, positions 4584-4645]
A
[35 nt withheld, positions 4647-4681]
CCTCCCTCAATCGGTTGAATGTCGCCCTTTTGTCTTTGGCCCAATACGCAAACCGCCTCTCCCCGCGCGT
TGGCCGATTCATTAATGCAGCTGGCACGACAGGTTTCCCGACTGGAAAGCGGGCAGTGAGCGCAACGCAA
TTAATGTGAGTTAGCTCACTCATTAGGCACCCCAGGCTTTACACTTTATGCTTCCGGCTCGTATGTTGTG
TGGAATTGTGAGCGGATAACAATTTCACACAGGAAACAGCTATGACCATGATTACGCCAAGCTTGCATGC
CTGCAGGTCCCCAGATTAGCCTTTTCAATTTCAGAAAGAATGCTAACCCACAGATGGTTAGAGAGGCTTA
CGCAGCAGGTCTCATCAAGACGATCTACCCGAGCAATAATCTCCAGGAAATCAAATACCTTCCCAAGAAG
GTTAAAGATGCAGTCAAAAGATTCAGGACTAACTGCATCAAGAACACAGAGAAAGATATATTTCTCAAGA
TCAGAAGTACTATTCCAGTATGGACGATTCAAGGCTTGCTTCACAAACCAAGGCAAGTAATAGAGATTGG
AGTCTCTAAAAAGGTAGTTCCCACTGAATCAAAGGCCATGGAGTCAAAGATTCAAATAGAGGACCTAACA
GAACTCGCCGTAAAGACTGGCGAACAGTTCATACAGAGTCTCTTACGACTCAATGACAAGAAGAAAATCT
TCGTCAACATGGTGGAGCACGACACACTTGTCTACTCCAAAAATATCAAAGATACAGTCTCAGAAGACCA
AAGGGCAATTGAGACTTTTCAACAAAGGGTAATATCCGGAAACCTCCTCGGATTCCATTGCCCAGCTATC
TGTCACTTTATTGTGAAGATAGTGGAAAAGGAAGGTGGCTCCTACAAATGCCATCATTGCGATAAAGGAA
AGGCCATCGTTGAAGATGCCTCTGCCGACAGTGGTCCCAAAGATGGACCCCCACCCACGAGGAGCATCGT
GGAAAAAGAAGACGTTCCAACCACGTCTTCAAAGCAAGTGGATTGATGTGATATCTCCACTGACGTAAGG
GATGACGCACAATCCCACTATCCTTCGCAAGACCCTTCCTCTATATAAGGAAGTTCATTTCATTTGGAGA
GAACACGGGGGACTCTAGAATGAGCGGGTTAATTAACGGTGAACAAAAGCTAATCTCCGAGGAAGACTTG
AACGGTGAACAAAAATTAATCTCAGAAGAAGACTTGAACGGACTCGACGGTGAACAAAAGTTGATTTCTG
AAGAAGATTTGAACGGTGAACAAAAGCTAATCTCCGAGGAAGACTTGAACGGTGAACAAAAATTAATCTC
AGAAGAAGACTTGAACGGACTCGACGGTGAACAAAAGTTGATTTCTGAAGAAGATTTGAACGGTGAACAA
AAGCTAATCTCCGAGGAAGACTTGAACGGTGAACAAAAATTAATCTCAGAAGAAGACTTGAACGGACTCG
ACGGTGAACAAAAGTTGATTTCTGAAGAAGATTTGAACGGTGAACAAAAGCTAATCTCCGAGGAAGACTT
GAACGGTAGCGCTGTTATCACAAGTTTGTACAAAAAAGCAGGCTCCGAATTCGCCCTTATGAGGTCCATG
GGCAGCTCCGACTCATCCTCCGGCTCGGCGCAAAAAGCAGCGCGGCATCAGCATGAGCCGCCGCCTCCGC
GGCAGCGGGGCTCGGCGCCGGAGCTCCCACCGGGCTTCCGGTTCCACCCGACGGACGAGGAGCTGGTCGT
GCACTACCTCAAGAAGAAGGCCGCCAAGGTGCCGCTCCCCGTCACCATCATCGCCGAGGTGGATCTCTAC
AAGTTCGACCCATGGGAGCTCCCCGAGAAGGCGACCTTCGGGGAGCAGGAGTGGTACTTCTTCAGCCCGC
GCGACCGCAAGTACCCCAACGGCGCGCGGCCGAACCGGGCGGCGACGTCGGGCTACTGGAAGGCCACCGG
CACGGACAAACCTATCCTGGCCTCGGGGACGGGGTGCGGCCTGGTCCGGGAGAAGCTCGGCGTCAAGAAG
GCGCTCGTCTTCTACCGCGGGAAGCCGCCCAAGGGCCTCAAAACCAACTGGATCATGCACGAGTACCGCC
TCACCGACGCGTCTGGCTCCACCACCACCAGCCGGCCGCCGCCGCCTGTGACCGGCGGGAGCCGGGCTGC
AGCCTCTCTGAGGTTGGACGACTGGGTGCTGTGCCGCATCTACAAGAAGATCAACAAGGCCGCGGCCGGA
GATCAGCAGAGGAGCACGGAGTGCGAGGACTCCGTGGAGGACGCGGTCACCGCGTACCCGCTCTATGCCA
CGGCGGGCATGGCCGGTGCAGGTGCGCATGGCAGCAACTACGCTTCACCTTCACTGCTCCATCATCAGGA
CAGCCATTTCCTGGAGGGCCTGTTCACAGCAGACGACGCCGGCCTCTCGGCGGGCGCCACCTCGCTGAGC
CACCTGGCCGCGGCGGCGAGGGCGAGCCCGGCTCCGACCAAACAGTTTCTCGCCCCGTCGTCTTCAACCC
CGTTCAACTGGCTCGATGCGTCACCCGCCGGCATCCTGCCACAGGCAAGGAATTTCCCTGGGTTTAACAG
GAGCAGAAACGTCGGCAATATGTCGCTGTCATCGACGGCCGACATGGCTGGCGCGGCCGGCAATGCGGTG
AACGCCATGTCCGCATTTATGAATCCTCTCCCCGTGCAAGACGGGACGTACCATCAACACCATGTCATCC
TCGGCGCCCCACTGGCGCCAGAGGCTACCACAGGCGGCGCCACCTCTGGTTTCCAGCATCCCGTCCAAGT
ATCCGGCGTGAACTGGAATCCCTGAAAGGGCGAATTCGACCCAGCTTTCTTGTACAAAGTGGTGATAACC
TAGAGCTCGAATTTCCCCGATCGTTCAAACATTTGGCAATAAAGTTTCTTAAGATTGAATCCTGTTGCCG
GTCTTGCGATGATTATCATATAATTTCTGTTGAATTACGTTAAGCATGTAATAATTAACATGTAATGCAT
GACGTTATTTATGAGATGGGTTTTTATGATTAGAGTCCCGCAATTATACATTTAATACGCGATAGAAAAC
AAAATATAGCGCGCAAACTAGGATAAATTATCGCGCGCGGTGTCATCTATGTTACTAGATCGGGAATTAG
CTTCATCAACGCAAGACATGCGCACGACCGTCTGACAGGAGAGGAATTTCCGACGAGCACAGAAAGGACT
TGCTCTTGGACGTAGGCCTATTTCTCAGGCACATGTATCAAGTGTTCGGACGTGGGTTTTCGATGGTGTA
TCAGCCGCCGCCAACTGGGAGATGAGGAGGCTTTCTTGGGGGGCAGTCAGCAGTTCATTTCACAAGACAG
AGGAACTTGTAAGGAGATGCACTGATTTATCTTGGCGCAAACCAGCAGGACGAATTAGTGGGAATAGCCC
GCGAATATCTAAGTTATGCCTGTCGGCATGAGCAGAAACTTCCAATTCGAAACAGTTTGGAGAGGTTGTT
TTTGGGCATACCTTTTGTTAGTCAGCCTCTCGATTGCTCATCGTCATTACACAGTACCGAAGTTTGATCG
ATCTAGTAACATAGATGACACCGCGCGCGATAATTTATCCTAGTTTGCGCGCTATATTTTGTTTTCTATC
GCGTATTAAATGTATAATTGCGGGACTCTAATCATAAAAACCCATCTCATAAATAACGTCATGCATTACA
TGTTAATTATTACATGCTTAACGTAATTCAACAGAAATTATATGATAATCATCGCAAGACCGGCAACAGG
ATTCAATCTTAAGAAACTTTATTGCCAAATGTTTGAACGATCTGCTTCGACGCACTCCTTCTTTACTCCA
CCATCTCGTCCTTATTGAAAACGTGGGTAGCACCAAAACGAATCAAGTCGCTGGAACTGAAGTTACCAAT
CACGCTGGATGATTTGCCAGTTGGATTAATCTTGCCTTTCCCCGCATGAATAATATTGATGAATGCATGC
GTGAGGGGTATTTCGATTTTGGCAATAGCTGCAATTGCCGCGACATCCTCCAACGAGCATAATTCTTCAG
AAAAATAGCGATGTTCCATGTTGTCAGGGCATGCATGATGCACGTTATGAGGTGACGGTGCTAGGCAGTA
TTCCCTCAAAGTTTCATAGTCAGTATCATATTCATCATTGCATTCCTGCAAGAGAGAATTGAGACGCAAT
CCACACGCTGCGGCAACCTTCCGGCGTTCGTGGTCTATTTGCTCTTGGACGTTGCAAACGTAAGTGTTGG
ATCCCGGTCGGCATCTACTCTATTCCTTTGCCCTCGGACGAGTGCTGGGGCGTCGGTTTCCACTATCGGC
GAGTACTTCTACACAGCCATCGGTCCAGACGGCCGCGCTTCTGCGGGCGATTTGTGTACGCCCGACAGTC
CCGGCTCCGGATCGGACGATTGCGTCGCATCGACCCTGCGCCCAAGCTGCATCATCGAAATTGCCGTCAA
CCAAGCTCTGATAGAGTTGGTCAAGACCAATGCGGAGCATATACGCCCGGAGCCGCGGCGATCCTGCAAG
CTCCGGATGCCTCCGCTCGAAGTAGCGCGTCTGCTGCTCCATACAAGCCAACCACGGCCTCCAGAAGAAG
ATGTTGGCGACCTCGTATTGGGAATCCCCGAACATCGCCTCGCTCCAGTCAATGACCGCTGTTATGCGGC
CATTGTCCGTCAGGACATTGTTGGAGCCGAAATCCGCGTGCACGAGGTGCCGGACTTCGGGGCAGTCCTC
GGCCCAAAGCATCAGCTCATCGAGAGCCTGCGCGACGGACGCACTGACGGTGTCGTCCATCACAGTTTGC
CAGTGATACACATGGGGATCAGCAATCGCGCATATGAAATCACGCCATGTAGTGTATTGACCGATTCCTT
GCGGTCCGAATGGGCCGAACCCGCTCGTCTGGCTAAGATCGGCCGCAGCGATCGCATCCATGGCCTCCGC
GACCGGCTGCAGAACAGCGGGCAGTTCGGTTTCAGGCAGGTCTTGCAACGTGACACCCTGTGCACGGCGG
GAGATGCAATAGGTCAGGCTCTCGCTGAATTCCCCAATGTCAAGCACTTCCGGAATCGGGAGCGCGGCCG
ATGCAAAGTGCCGATAAACATAACGATCTTTGTAGAAACCATCGGCGCAGCTATTTACCCGCAGGACATA
TCCACGCCCTCCTACATCGAAGCTGAAAGCACGAGATTCTTCGCCCTCCGAGAGCTGCATCAGGTCGGAG
ACGCTGTCGAACTTTTCGATCAGAAACTTCTCGACAGACGTCGCGGTGAGTTCAGGCTTTTTCATATCGG
GGTCGTCCTCTCCAAATGAAATGAACTTCCTTATATAGAGGAAGGGTCTTGCGAAGGATAGTGGGATTGT
GCGTCATCCCTTACGTCAGTGGAGATATCACATCAATCCACTTGCTTTGAAGACGTGGTTGGAACGTCTT
CTTTTTCCACGATGCTCCTCGTGGGTGGGGGTCCATCTTTGGGACCACTGTCGGCAGAGGCATCTTGAAC
GATAGCCTTTCCTTTATCGCAATGATGGCATTTGTAGGTGCCACCTTCCTTTTCTACTGTCCTTTTGATG
AAGTGACAGATAGCTGGGCAATGGAATCCGAGGAGGTTTCCCGATATTACCCTTTGTTGAAAAGTCTCAA
TAGCCCTTTGGTCTTCTGAGACTGTATCTTTGATATTCTTGGAGTAGACGAGAGTGTCGTGCTCCACCAT
GTTGACGGATCTCTAGGACGCGTCGACGCGTCGACGCGTCGACGCGTCGACGCGTCCTAGAAGCTAATTC
ACTGGCCGTCGTTTTACAACGTCGTGACTGGGAAAACCCTGGCGTTACCCAACTTAATCGCCTTGCAGCA
CATCCCCCTTTCGCCAGCTGGCGTAATAGCGAAGAGGCCCGCACCGATCGCCCTTCCCAACAGTTGCGCA
GCCTGAATG
[44 nt withheld, positions 10641-10684]
C
[141 nt withheld, positions 10686-10826]
CCTTTGACGTTGGAGTCCACGTTCTTT
[37 nt withheld, positions 10854-10890]
ACCCTATCTCGGGCTATTCTTTTGATTTATAAGGGATTTTGCCGATTTCGGAACCACCATCAAACAGGAT
TTTCGCCTGCTGGGGCAAACCAGCGTGGACCGCTTGCTGCAACTCTCTCAGGGCCAGGCGGTGAAGGGCA
ATCAGCTGTTGCCCGTCTCACTGGTGAAAAGAAAAACCACCCCAGTACATTAAAAACGTCCGCAATGTGT
TATTAAGTTGTCTAAGCGTCAATTTGTTTACACCACAATATATCCTGCCACCAGCCAGCCAACAGCTCCC
CGACCGGCAGCTCGGCACAAAATCACCACTCGATACAGGCAGCCCATCAGTCCGGGACGGCGTCAGCGGG
AGAGCCGTTGTAAGGCGGCAGACTTTGCTCATGTTACCGATGCTATTCGGAAGAACGGCAACTAAGCTGC
CGGGTTTGAAACACGGATGATCTCGCGGAGGGTAGCATGTTGATTGTAACGATGACAGAGCGTTGCTGCC
TGTGATCAAATATCATCTCCCTCGCAGAGATCCGAATTATCAGCCTTCTTATTCATTTCTCGCTTAACCG
TGACAGGCTGTCGATCTTGAGAACTATGCCGACATAATAGGAAATCGCTGGATAAAGCCGCTGAGGAAGC
TGAGTGGCGCTATTTCTTTAGAAGTGAACGTTGACGATATCAACTCCCCTATCCATTGCTCACCGAATGG
TACAGGTCGGGGACCCGAAGTTCCGACTGTCGGCCTGATGCATCCCCGGCTGATCGACCCCAGATCTGGG
GCTGAGAAAGCCCAGTAAGGAAACAACTGTAGGTTCGAGTCGCGAGATCCCCCGGAACCAAAGGAAGTAG
GTTAAACCCGCTCCGATCAGGCCGAGCCACGCCAGGCCGAGAACATTGGTTCCTGTAGGCATCGGGATTG
GCGGATCAAACACTAAAGCTACTGGAACGAGCAGAAGTCCTCCGGCCGCCAGTTGCCAGGCGGTAAAGGT
GAGCAGAGGCACGGGAGGTTGCCACTTGCGGGTCAGCACGGTTCCGAACGCCATGGAAACCGCCCCCGCC
AGGCCCGCTGCGACGCCGACAGGATCTAGCGCTGCGTTTGGTGTCAACACCAACAGCGCCACGCCCGCAG
TTCCGCAAATAGCCCCCAGGACCGCCATCAATCGTATCGGGCTACCTAGCAGAGCGGCAGAGATGAACAC
GACCATCAGCGGCTGCACAGCGCCTACCGTCGCCGCGACCCCGCCCGGCAGGCGGTAGACCGAAATAAAC
AACAAGCTCCAGAATAGCGAAATATTAAGTGCGCCGAGGATGAAGATGCGCATCCACCAGATTCCCGTTG
GAATCTGTCGGACGATCATCACGAGCAATAAACCCGCCGGCAACGCCCGCAGCAGCATACCGGCGACCCC
TCGGCCTCGCTGTTCGGGCTCCACGAAAACGCCGGACAGATGCGCCTTGTGAGCGTCCTTGGGGCCGTCC
TCCTGTTTGAAGACCGACAGCCCAATGATCTCGCCGTCGATGTAGGCGCCGAATGCCACGGCATCTCGCA
ACCGTTCAGCGAACGCCTCCATGGGCTTTTTCTCCTCGTGCTCGTAAACGGACCCGAACATCTCTGGAGC
TTTCTTCAGGGCCGACAATCGGATCTCGCGGAAATCCTGCACGTCGGCCGCTCCAAGCCGTCGAATCTGA
GCCTTAATCACAATTGTCAATTTTAATCCTCTGTTTATCGGCAGTTCGTAGAGCGCGCCGTGCGTCCCGA
GCGATACTGAGCGAAGCAAGTGCGTCGAGCAGTGCCCGCTTGTTCCTGAAATGCCAGTAAAGCGCTGGCT
GCTGAACCCCCAGCCGGAACTGACCCCACAAGGCCCTAGCGTTTGCAATGCACCAGGTCATCATTGACCC
AGGCGTGTTCCACCAGGCCGCTGCCTCGCAACTCTTCGCAGGCTTCGCCGACCTGCTCGCGCCACTTCTT
CACGCGGGTGGAATCCGATCCGCACATGAGGCGGAAGGTTTCCAGCTTGAGCGGGTACGGCTCCCGGTGC
GAGCTGAAATAGTCGAACATCCGTCGGGCCGTCGGCGACAGCTTGCGGTACTTCTCCCATATGAATTTCG
TGTAGTGGTCGCCAGCAAACAGCACGACGATTTCCTCGTCGATCAGGACCTGGCAACGGGACGTTTTCTT
GCCACGGTCCAGGACGCGGAAGCGGTGCAGCAGCGACACCGATTCCAGGTGCCCAACGCGGTCGGACGTG
AAGCCCATCGCCGTCGCCTGTAGGCGCGACAGGCATTCCTCGGCCTTCGTGTAATACCGGCCATTGATCG
ACCAGCCCAGGTCCTGGCAAAGCTCGTAGAACGTGAAGGTGATCGGCTCGCCGATAGGGGTGCGCTTCGC
GTACTCCAACACCTGCTGCCACACCAGTTCGTCATCGTCGGCCCGCAGCTCGACGCCGGTGTAGGTGATC
TTCACGTCCTTGTTGACGTGGAAAATGACCTTGTTTTGCAGCGCCTCGCGCGGGATTTTCTTGTTGCGCG
TGGTGAACAGGGCAGAGCGGGCCGTGTCGTTTGGCATCGCTCGCATCGTGTCCGGCCACGGCGCAATATC
GAACAAGGAAAGCTGCATTTCCTTGATCTGCTGCTTCGTGTGTTTCAGCAACGCGGCCTGCTTGGCCTCG
CTGACCTGTTTTGCCAGGTCCTCGCCGGCGGTTTTTCGCTTCTTGGTCGTCATAGTTCCTCGCGTGTCGA
TGGTCATCGACTTCGCCAAACCTGCCGCCTCCTGTTCGAGACGACGCGAACGCTCCACGGCGGCCGATGG
CGCGGGCAGGGCAGGGGGAGCCAGTTGCACGCTGTCGCGCTCGATCTTGGCCGTAGCTTGCTGGACCATC
GAGCCGACGGACTGGAAGGTTTCGCGGGGCGCACGCATGACGGTGCGGCTTGCGATGGTTTCGGCATCCT
CGGCGGAAAACCCCGCGTCGATCAGTTCTTGCCTGTATGCCTTCCGGTCAAACGTCCGATTCATTCACCC
TCCTTGCGGGATTGCCCCGACTCACGCCGGGGCAATGTGCCCTTATTCCTGATTTGACCCGCCTGGTGCC
TTGGTGTCCAGATAATCCACCTTATCGGCAATGAAGTCGGTCCCGTAGACCGTCTGGCCGTCCTTCTCGT
ACTTGGTATTCCGAATCTTGCCCTGCACGAATACCAGCGACCCCTTGCCCAAATACTTGCCGTGGGCCTC
GGCCTGAGAGCCAAAACACTTGATGCGGAAGAAGTCGGTGCGCTCCTGCTTGTCGCCGGCATCGTTGCGC
CACATCTAGGTACTAAAACAATTCATCCAGTAAAATATAATATTTTATTTTCTCCCAATCAGGCTTGATC
CCCAGTAAGTCAAAAAATAGCTCGACATACTGTTCTTCCCCGATATCCTCCCTGATCGACCGGACGCAGA
AGGCAATGTCATACCACTTGTCCGCCCTGCCGCTTCTCCCAAGATCAATAAAGCCACTTACTTTGCCATC
TTTCACAAAGATGTTGCTGTCTCCCAGGTCGCCGTGGGAAAAGACAAGTTCCTCTTCGGGCTTTTCCGTC
TTTAAAAAATCATACAGCTCGCGCGGATCTTTAAATGGAGTGTCTTCTTCCCAGTTTTCGCAATCCACAT
CGGCCAGATCGTTATTCAGTAAGTAATCCAATTCGGCTAAGCGGCTGTCTAAGCTATTCGTATAGGGACA
ATCCGATATGTCGATGGAGTGAAAGAGCCTGATGCACTCCGCATACAGCTCGATAATCTTTTCAGGGCTT
TGTTCATCTTCATACTCTTCCGAGCAAAGGACGCCATCGGCCTCACTCATGAGCAGATTGCTCCAGCCAT
CATGCCGTTCAAAGTGCAGGACCTTTGGAACAGGCAGCTTTCCTTCCAGCCATAGCATCATGTCCTTTTC
CCGTTCCACATCATAGGTGGTCCCTTTATACCGGCTGTCCGTCATTTTTAAATATAGGTTTTCATTTTCT
CCCACCAGCTTATATACCTTAGCAGGAGACATTCCTTCCGTATCTTTTACGCAGCGGTATTTTTCGATCA
GTTTTTTCAATTCCGGTGATATTCTCATTTTAGCCATTTATTATTTCCTTCCTCTTTTCTACAGTATTTA
AAGATACCCCAAGAAGCTAATTATAACAAGACGAACTCCAATTCACTGTTCCTTGCATTCTAAAACCTTA
AATACCAGAAAACAGCTTTTTCAAAGTTGTTTTCAAAGTTGGCGTATAACATAGTATCGACGGAGCCGAT
TTTGAAACCACAATTATGGGTGATGCTGCCAACTTACTGATTTAGTGTATGATGGTGTTTTTGAGGTGCT
CCAGTGGCTTCTGTTTCTATCAGCTGTCCCTCCTGTTCAGCTACTGACGGGGTGGTGCGTAACGGCAAAA
GCACCGCCGGACATCAGCGCTATCTCTGCTCTCACTGCCGTAAAACATGGCAACTGCAGTTCACTTACAC
CGCTTCTCAACCCGGTACGCACCAGAAAATCATTGATATGGCCATGAATGGCGTTGGATGCCGGGCAACA
GCCCGCATTATGGGCGTTGGCCTCAACACGATTTTACGTCACTTAAAAAACTCAGGCCGCAGTCGGTAAC
CTCGCGCATACAGCCGGGCAGTGACGTCATCGTCTGCGCGGAAATGGACGAACAGTGGGGCTATGTCGGG
GCTAAATCGCGCCAGCGCTGGCTGTTTTACGCGTATGACAGTCTCCGGAAGACGGTTGTTGCGCACGTAT
TCGGTGAACGCACTATGGCGACGCTGGGGCGTCTTATGAGCCTGCTGTCACCCTTTGACGTGGTGATATG
GATGACGGATGGCTGGCCGCTGTATGAATCCCGCCTGAAGGGAAAGCTGCACGTAATCAGCAAGCGATAT
ACGCAGCGAATTGAGCGGCATAACCTGAATCTGAGGCAGCACCTGGCACGGCTGGGACGGAAGTCGCTGT
CGTTCTCAAAATCGGTGGAGCTGCATGACAAAGTCATCGGGCATTATCTGAACATAAAACACTATCAATA
AGTTGGAGTCATTACCCAATTATGATAGAATTTACAAGCTATAAGGTTATTGTCCTGGGTTTCAAGCATT
AGTCCATGCAAGTTTTTATGCTTTGCCCATTCTATAGATATATTGATAAGCGCGCTGCCTATGCCTTGCC
CCCTGAAATCCTTACATACGGCGATATCTTCTATATAAAAGATATATTATCTTATCAGTATTGTCAATAT
ATTCAAGGCAATCTGCCTCCTCATCCTCTTCATCCTCTTCGTCTTGGTAGCTTTTTAAATATGGCGCTTC
ATAGAGTAATTCTGTAAAGGTCCAATTCTCGTTTTCATACCTCGGTATAATCTTACCTATCACCTCAAAT
GGTTCGCTGGGTTTATCGCACCCCCGAACACGAGCACGGCACCCGCGACCACTATGCCAAGAATGCCCAA
GGTAAAAATTGCCGGCCCCGCCATGAAGTCCGTGAATGCCCCGACGGCCGAAGTGAAGGGCAGGCCGCCA
CCCAGGCCGCCGCCCTCACTGCCCGGCACCTGGTCGCTGAATGTCGATGCCAGCACCTGCGGCACGTCAA
TGCTTCCGGGCGTCGCGCTCGGGCTGATCGCCCATCCCGTTACTGCCCCGATCCCGGCAATGGCAAGGAC
TGCCAGCGCTGCCATTTTTGGGGTGAGGCCGTTCGCGGCCGAGGGGCGCAGCCCCTGGGGGGATGGGAGG
CCCGCGTTAGCGGGCCGGGAGGGTTCGAGAAGGGGGGGCACCCCCCTTCGGCGTGCGCGGTCACGCGCAC
AGGGCGCAGCCCTGGTTAAAAACAAGGTTTATAAATATTGGTTTAAAAGCAGGTTAAAAGACAGGTTAGC
GGTGGCCGAAAAACGGGCGGAAACCCTTGCAAATGCTGGATTTTCTGCCTGTGGACAGCCCCTCAAATGT
CAATAGGTGCGCCCCTCATCTGTCAGCACTCTGCCCCTCAAGTGTCAAGGATCGCGCCCCTCATCTGTCA
GTAGTCGCGCCCCTCAAGTGTCAATACCGCAGGGCACTTATCCCCAGGCTTGTCCACATCATCTGTGGGA
AACTCGCGTAAAATCAGGCGTTTTCGCCGATTTGCGAGGCTGGCCAGCTCCACGTCGCCGGCCGAAATCG
AGCCTGCCCCTCATCTGTCAACGCCGCGCCGGGTGAGTCGGCCCCTCAAGTGTCAACGTCCGCCCCTCAT
CTGTCAGTGAGGGCCAAGTTTTCCGCGAGGTATCCACAACGCCGGCGGCCGCGGTGTCTCGCACACGGCT
TCGACGGCGTTTCTGGCGCGTTTGCAGGGCCATAGACGGCCGCCAGCCCAGCGGCGAGGGCAACCAGCCC
GG
Features (pLannotate 1.2.2; 40 found; start..end, strand, type, name):
     12..107     -  CDS            traI (fragment): TRAI6_ECOLX - Experimental evidence at protein level: Swiss-Prot protein existence level 1. The initiation process of transfer DNA synthesis requires the interaction of at least three plasmid-specific components (TraH, I, and J) at the transfer origin resulting in the assembly of a specialised nucleoprotein complex - the relaxosome. Site- and strand-specific cleavage at the transfer origin is dependent on TraI and TraJ. From Escherichia coli.
    145..516     -  CDS            traJ: oriT-recognizing protein; traJ
    549..658     -  oriT           oriT: incP origin of transfer
    790..980     +  rep_origin     ori (fragment): high-copy-number ColE1/pMB1/pBR322/pUC origin of replication
   1339..1989    -  CDS            TetR: tetracycline resistance regulatory protein; tetR
   2095..2344    +  CDS            TcR (fragment): tetracycline efflux protein; tetA; confers resistance to tetracycline
   2454..2478    -  misc_feature   RB T-DNA repeat: right border repeat from nopaline C58 T-DNA
   2634..2817    +  promoter       NOS promoter: nopaline synthase promoter NOS promoter
   2838..3632    +  CDS            NeoR/KanR: aminoglycoside phosphotransferase from Tn5; aph(3')-II (or nptII); confers resistance to neomycin, kanamycin, and G418 (Geneticin®)
   3653..3802    +  CDS            ble (fragment): BLE_KLEPN - Experimental evidence at protein level: Swiss-Prot protein existence level 1. Binding protein with a strong affinity to the bleomycin family of antibiotics. Binds to CL990; an antimitotic-antibiotic compound. From Klebsiella pneumoniae.
   3809..4015    +  CDS            ocd (fragment): OCD_AGRFC - Experimental evidence at protein level: Swiss-Prot protein existence level 1. Catalyzes the conversion of L-ornithine into L-proline with release of ammonia. Is involved in the utilization of nopaline, a catabolic pathway that proceeds through L-arginine and L-ornithine to L-proline. Nopaline is a predominant opine in plant cells transformed with Ti plasmid pTiC58. From Agrobacterium fabrum (strain C58 / ATCC 33970) (Agrobacterium tumefaciens (strain C58)).
   4022..4274    +  terminator     NOS terminator: nopaline synthase terminator and poly(A) signal
   4278..4721    +  CDS            M13 gene III (fragment) (sequence partly withheld): pIII; III; minor coat protein
   4720..4810    +  CDS            lacI (fragment): lac repressor; lacI; The lac repressor binds to the lac operator to inhibit transcription in E. coli. This inhibition can be relieved by adding lactose or isopropyl-β-D-thiogalactopyranoside (IPTG).
   4823..4844    +  protein_bind   CAP binding site: CAP binding activates transcription in the presence of cAMP. E. coli catabolite activator protein
   4859..4889    +  promoter       lac promoter: promoter for the E. coli lac operon
   4893..4915    +  protein_bind   lac operator (fragment): The lac repressor binds to the lac operator to inhibit transcription in E. coli. This inhibition can be relieved by adding lactose or isopropyl-β-D-thiogalactopyranoside (IPTG). lac repressor encoded by lacI
   4950..4970    -  misc_feature   MCS (fragment): pUC18/19 multiple cloning site
   5461..5802    +  promoter       CaMV 35S promoter: strong constitutive promoter from cauliflower mosaic virus
   5842..6228    +  CDS            13xMyc (fragment): 13 tandem Myc epitope tags
   6241..6265    +  protein_bind   attB1: mutant version of attB; recombination site for the Gateway® BP reaction BP Clonase™
   6289..7503    +  CDS            NAM-A1: NAMA1_TRITD - Experimental evidence at transcript level: Swiss-Prot protein existence level 2. Transcription factor of the NAC family associated with the grain protein content (GPC). Accelerates senescence and increases nutrient remobilization from leaves to developing grains. The tetraploid cultivated wheat (T.durum) contains one additional gene coding for a functional protein (NAM-B2) and one extra pseudogene (NAM- B1) (PubMed:17124321). From Triticum turgidum subsp. durum (Durum wheat) (Triticum durum).
   7520..7544    -  protein_bind   attB2: mutant version of attB; recombination site for the Gateway® BP reaction BP Clonase™
   7570..7822    +  terminator     NOS terminator: nopaline synthase terminator and poly(A) signal
   8251..8503    -  terminator     NOS terminator: nopaline synthase terminator and poly(A) signal
   8527..8955    -  CDS            nos (fragment): DHNO_AGRT7 - Protein inferred from homology: Swiss-Prot protein existence level 3. From Agrobacterium tumefaciens (strain T37).
   8971..9996    -  CDS            HygR: aminoglycoside phosphotransferase from E. coli; aph(4)-Ia; confers resistance to hygromycin
  10006..10350   -  promoter       CaMV 35S promoter: strong constitutive promoter from cauliflower mosaic virus
  10007..10053   -  promoter       minimal CaMV 35S promoter: minimal 35S promoter from cauliflower mosaic virus
  10488..10643   +  CDS            lacZα (fragment) (sequence partly withheld): LacZα fragment of β-galactosidase; lacZ fragment
  10641..10941   +  rep_origin     M13 ori (fragment) (sequence partly withheld): M13 bacteriophage origin of replication; arrow indicates direction of (+) strand synthesis
  10942..11072   +  CDS            lacI (fragment): lac repressor; lacI; The lac repressor binds to the lac operator to inhibit transcription in E. coli. This inhibition can be relieved by adding lactose or isopropyl-β-D-thiogalactopyranoside (IPTG).
  11126..11150   -  misc_feature   LB T-DNA repeat: left border repeat from nopaline C58 T-DNA
  12659..12722   -  CDS            TetR (fragment): tetracycline resistance regulatory protein; tetR
  12746..13894   -  CDS            trfA: trans-acting replication protein that binds to and activates oriV
  14193..14987   -  CDS            KanR: aminoglycoside phosphotransferase; aphA-3; confers resistance to kanamycin
  15179..15946   +  mobile_element IS1: prokaryotic transposable element IS1
  15955..16104   -  CDS            satA (fragment): STA_BACSU - Also known as yyaR. Experimental evidence at protein level: Swiss-Prot protein existence level 1. Involved in resistance to streptothricin, a broad-spectrum antibiotic produced by streptomycetes. Detoxifies streptothricin via acetylation of the beta amino group of the first beta-lysyl moiety of streptothricin. From Bacillus subtilis (strain 168).
  16300..16575   -  CDS            klaC (fragment): KLAC_ECOLX - Also known as telB. Protein predicted: Swiss-Prot protein existence level 4. Belongs to the kla operon, which is associated with cryptic tellurite resistance, and IncW plasmid fertility inhibition. From Escherichia coli.
  16639..8       -  rep_origin     oriV (across the origin): incP origin of replication
