[The description below was written by a language model from this plasmid's Addgene catalogue record and pLannotate feature annotations shown in this document.]
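Description:
pGWB21_TaNAM-A1 is a plant expression construct built on the Gateway-compatible binary vector pGWB21, carrying the full-length coding sequence of the wheat (Triticum aestivum) NAC transcription factor NAM-A1, also known as GPC-A1. The backbone is a large (about 17 kb) broad-host-range plasmid. The feature table shows an IncP oriV with its trans-acting replication gene trfA, together with oriT and traJ for mobilisation, an arrangement typical of vectors maintained in both E. coli and Agrobacterium. A backbone aphA-3 kanamycin resistance gene provides bacterial selection. Remnants of tetracycline resistance genes, an IS1 element and various lac and M13 fragments are also annotated, apparently as carry-over from the vector's ancestry.

Between the nopaline-type right and left T-DNA border repeats lie three plant cassettes. The payload cassette uses the CaMV 35S promoter to drive a tandem Myc epitope array, recorded as 10xMyc and matched by the annotation software to a fragment of a 13xMyc feature. The array is fused to the N terminus of NAM-A1, and a NOS terminator follows. The insert is flanked by attB1 and attB2 sites, consistent with its introduction by Gateway recombination. A NOS promoter–nptII–NOS terminator unit sits near the right border, and a 35S-driven hygromycin phosphotransferase gene near the left border. The catalogue lists hygromycin as the plant selectable marker.

The construct provides strong constitutive expression of Myc-tagged NAM-A1 in plant cells, allowing detection or pull-down through the epitope tag. The associated work examined conserved NAC-domain residues needed for protein binding and their role in the timing of wheat senescence. The sequenced record is slightly longer than the catalogued total size.
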