Addgene plasmid #124572: pGWB21_TaNAM-A1
Purpose: Expresses full-length TaNAM-A1 with an N-terminal 10x Myc tag under the 35s promoter.
Depositing lab: Cristobal Uauy. Depositing organization: John Innes Centre. Publication: Conserved residues in the wheat (Triticum aestivum) NAM-A1 NAC domain are required for protein binding and when mutated lead to delayed peduncle and flag leaf senescence. Harrington SA, Overend LE, Cobo N, Borrill P, Uauy C. BMC Plant Biol. 2019 Sep 18;19(1):407. doi: 10.1186/s12870-019-2022-5. PubMed 31533618.
Backbone
  Vector backbone: pGWB21
  Backbone size w/o insert (bp): 15926
  Total vector size (bp): 17230
  Vector type: Plant Expression
  Selectable markers: Hygromycin
Growth in bacteria
  Bacterial resistance: Kanamycin, 50 μg/mL
  Growth temperature: 37°C
  Growth strain: DH5alpha
  Copy number: Unknown
Gene/Insert
  Gene/Insert name: TaNAM-A1 (alt name: TaGPC-A1)
  Species: Triticum aestivum
  Insert size (bp): 1227
  GenBank ID: KM820886.1
  Promoter: 35s
  Tag / fusion protein: 10xMyc (N terminal on backbone)
  Cloning method: Gateway Cloning
  Sequencing primers: 5′ ATGAGGTCCATGGGCAG; 3′ TCAGGGATTCCAGTTCACG
Terms and licenses: Academic/Nonprofit Terms; Industry Terms: Not Available to Industry
Depositor comments: Please visit https://www.biorxiv.org/content/10.1101/573881v1 for BioRxiv preprint
How to cite: pGWB21_TaNAM-A1 was a gift from Cristobal Uauy (Addgene plasmid # 124572 ; http://n2t.net/addgene:124572 ; RRID:Addgene_124572)
